>Addgene plasmid #1957 | pFastBac1 Flag BRG1 | addgene partial sequence | sequence record 16929 | 1957 with Polyhedrin-F
AAGTTAACAACAACAATTGCATTCATTTTATGTTTCAGGTTCAGGGGGAGGTGTGGGAGGTTTTTTAAAG
CAAGTAAAACCTCTACAAATGTGGTATGGCTGATTATGATCCTCTAGTACTTCTCGACAAGCTTGGTACC
GCATGCCTCGAGACTGCAGGCTCTAGATTCGAAAGCGGCCGCGACTAGTGAGCTCGTCGACTTATCATTT
GTCATCGTCGTCCTTGTAGTCGTCTTCTTCGCTGCCACTTCCTGAGCGGTCCTCCTCTTGTTCCTCCTCA
CTGTCATCGTCACTCACGACCGGCTTGGCTCGGGACCCTCGGCTCGGCCGCCGCCGGCCGCCCTTCAGCC
GGTCCTGTGCCTTCTCCTTCCGGCCAAGCTTGATCTTCACTTTGACGGACCGAGATTCGGATTCGGAGCC
TTCCTCCTCGCCCTCTTCCTCCTCCTCACTCTCCTCGCCTTCACTGTCATCCTCCTTCTCGATTTTCTGC
CGCACGCTGGTGAAGACCGACTGCAAGACGATGGAGTCTTCATAGATCAGGGAGCCCTCCAGGTTGAAGG
TCTGTGCGTTCTGGCACAGGAGCATGACGTCCTTCTCTAGGT
