[The description below was written by a language model from this plasmid's Addgene catalogue record.]
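Description:
pFastBac1 Flag BRG1 is an insect-cell expression construct built on the commercial pFastBac1 backbone (about 4.8 kb without insert), a donor plasmid of the Bac-to-Bac baculovirus system. It is maintained in standard E. coli as a high-copy plasmid under ampicillin selection, and the record also lists gentamicin as a selectable marker. In pFastBac-type vectors the gentamicin resistance gene generally travels together with the expression cassette when that cassette is transposed into a baculovirus shuttle genome (bacmid), allowing recombinant bacmids to be selected. No feature table is provided, so these backbone elements are inferred from the vector's identity rather than from annotation. The listing of a polyhedrin forward sequencing primer is consistent with the insert sitting downstream of the strong, very late baculoviral polyhedrin promoter, which is the usual arrangement in pFastBac1.

The insert is the full-length human BRG1 cDNA (SMARCA4, also called BAF190A), encoding the catalytic ATPase subunit of the SWI/SNF chromatin remodeling complex. A FLAG epitope was added by PCR at the C terminus, immediately before the stop codon. The modified 3′ portion was first assembled into a Bluescript-based BRG1 clone, and the complete tagged cDNA was then moved into pFastBac1 as a SalI fragment, with SalI sites retained at both ends. Because the same enzyme flanks both ends, the cloning was not inherently directional.

The construct is used to generate recombinant baculovirus for producing FLAG-tagged BRG1 in insect cells, where the tag permits affinity purification and detection. The associated work concerned reconstituting a core chromatin remodeling complex from individual SWI/SNF subunits.
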