Addgene plasmid #1957: pFastBac1 Flag BRG1
Depositing lab: Robert Kingston. Depositing organization: Massachusetts General Hospital. Publication: Reconstitution of a core chromatin remodeling complex from SWI/SNF subunits. Phelan ML, Sif S, Narlikar GJ, Kingston RE. Mol Cell 1999 Feb;3(2):247-53. 10.1016/S1097-2765(00)80315-9 PubMed 10078207.
Backbone
  Vector backbone: pFastBac1
  Backbone manufacturer: Invitrogen
  Backbone size w/o insert (bp): 4775
  Vector type: Insect Expression
  Selectable markers: Gentamicin
Growth in bacteria
  Bacterial resistance: Ampicillin, 100 μg/mL
  Growth temperature: 37°C
  Growth strain: DH5alpha
  Copy number: High Copy
Gene/Insert
  Gene/Insert name: BRG1 (alt name: BAF190a)
  Species: H. sapiens (human)
  Entrez Gene: SMARCA4 (a.k.a. BAF190, BAF190A, BRG1, CSS4, MRD16, OTSC12, RTPS2, SNF2, SNF2-beta, SNF2L4, SNF2LB, SWI2, hSNF2b)
  Tag / fusion protein: flag (C terminal on insert)
  Cloning method: Restriction Enzyme; 5′ cloning site SalI (not destroyed); 3′ cloning site SalI (not destroyed)
  Sequencing primers: 5′ Polyhedrin forward
Terms and licenses: Academic/Nonprofit Terms; Industry Terms: Not Available to Industry
Depositor comments: A C-terminal Flag tag was added to BRG1 by PCR using a 3? primer designed to incorporate the FLAG sequence (DYKDDDDK) before the stop codon, followed by SalI and SpeI restriction sites. The PCR product was digested with BglII and SpeI and cloned into pBS/Brg1. The full-length Brg1 cDNA was then excised out of pBS/FL-Brg1 as a SalI fragment and cloned into pFastBac1 to generate pFastBac1/Brg1(Flag). (kingston #1306)
How to cite: pFastBac1 Flag BRG1 was a gift from Robert Kingston (Addgene plasmid # 1957 ; http://n2t.net/addgene:1957 ; RRID:Addgene_1957)
